Addgene plasmid #35404: DGK alpha
Depositing lab: Robert Lefkowitz & Stephen Prescott. Depositing organization: University of Utah. Publication: Targeting of diacylglycerol degradation to M1 muscarinic receptors by beta-arrestins. Nelson CD, Perry SJ, Regier DS, Prescott SM, Topham MK, Lefkowitz RJ. Science. 2007 Feb 2;315(5812):663-6. 10.1126/science.1134562 PubMed 17272726.
Backbone
  Vector backbone: pCMV5
  Backbone size w/o insert (bp): 4657
  Vector type: Mammalian Expression
Growth in bacteria
  Bacterial resistance: Ampicillin, 100 μg/mL
  Growth temperature: 37°C
  Growth strain: DH5alpha
  Copy number: High Copy
Gene/Insert
  Gene/Insert name: DGK alpha
  Species: H. sapiens (human)
  Insert size (bp): 2205
  Entrez Gene: DGKA (a.k.a. DAGK, DAGK1, DGK-alpha)
  Promoter: CMV
  Tag / fusion protein: HA (N terminal on backbone)
  Cloning method: Restriction Enzyme; 5′ cloning site None (unknown if destroyed); 3′ cloning site None (unknown if destroyed)
  Sequencing primers: 5′ CMV-Fwd
Terms and licenses: Academic/Nonprofit Terms; Industry Terms: Not Available to Industry
How to cite: DGK alpha was a gift from Robert Lefkowitz & Stephen Prescott (Addgene plasmid # 35404 ; http://n2t.net/addgene:35404 ; RRID:Addgene_35404)
