[The description below was written by a language model from this plasmid's Addgene catalogue record.]
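Description:
DGK alpha is a mammalian expression plasmid built on the pCMV5 backbone (about 4.7 kb without insert) that carries the human diacylglycerol kinase alpha coding sequence (DGKA, also known as DAGK or DAGK1) as an insert of roughly 2.2 kb. Expression is driven by the CMV promoter, a strong constitutive viral promoter suited to transient overexpression in transfected mammalian cell lines. The protein is produced with an N-terminal HA epitope tag contributed by the backbone, which allows detection by immunoblotting or immunofluorescence and recovery by immunoprecipitation with anti-HA antibodies, without the need for an isoform-specific antibody. In bacteria the plasmid is maintained at high copy number and selected with ampicillin. The record lists no mammalian selection marker, and no feature table is available, so other backbone elements such as the origin of replication and polyadenylation signal are not documented here. The insert was introduced by restriction cloning, but the specific sites used are not recorded.

Diacylglycerol kinases phosphorylate diacylglycerol to phosphatidic acid, thereby terminating diacylglycerol-dependent signalling downstream of receptors that activate phospholipase C. The associated publication concerns the targeting of diacylglycerol degradation to M1 muscarinic receptors by beta-arrestins, so this construct is suited to expressing tagged DGK alpha in cultured cells to examine its interactions with beta-arrestins and its influence on receptor-driven diacylglycerol signalling. More generally, it serves as a tool for overexpression and biochemical or localisation studies of this DGK isoform.
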