>Addgene plasmid #35404 | DGK alpha | addgene partial sequence | sequence record 43885 | CMV-F 5'-CGCAAATGGGCGGTAGGCGTG-3'
GTGAACCGTCAGATCGCCTGGAGACGCCATCCACGCTGTTTTGACCTCCATAGAAGACACCGGGACCGAT
CCAGCCTCCGGACTCTAGAGGATCCGGTACTAGAGGAACTGAAAAACCAGAAAGTTAACTGGTAAGTTTA
GTCTTTTTGTCTTTTATTTCAGGTCCCGGATCCGGTGGTGGTGCAAATCAAAGAACTGCTCCTCAGTGGA
TGTTGCCTTTACTTCTAGGCCTGTACGGAAGTGTTACTTCTGCTCTAAAAGCTGCGGAATTGTACCCGCG
GGCCCACCATGTACCCATACGATGTTCCAGATTACGCTCTTATGGCCATGGAGGCCATGTACCCTGTTCC
AGATTACGCTATGGCCATGGAGGCCATGTACCCATACGATGTTCCAGATTACGCTATGGCCATGGAGGCC
CGAATTCGGTCGACCGAGATCTCTCGACTGCTACCAGCTCCAGCGCCGGCGCTTCAGCTGCGACCGCGAG
CCCTCTCAAGCAAGGCCTACCCTCTGAAGAGGTCCAAGCAACGGAAGTACTACTACGAAGCTGCCTTTCT
GGCCATCCTTGAGAAAAATAGACAGATGGCCAAGGAGAGGGGCCTAATAAGCCCCAGTGATTTTGCCCAG
CTGCAAAAATACATGGAATACTCCACCAAAAAGGTCAGTGATGTCCTAAAGCTCTTCGAGGATGGCGAGA
TGGCTAAATATGTCCAAGGAGATGCCATTGGGTACGAGGGATTCCAGCAATTCCTGAAAATCTATCTCGA
AGTGGATAATGTTCCCAGAC
